Addgene plasmid #19461: pcDNA5/FRT/TO HSPA14
Depositing lab: Harm Kampinga. Depositing organization: University Medical Center Groningen. Publication: Computational analysis of the human HSPH/HSPA/DNAJ family and cloning of a human HSPH/HSPA/DNAJ expression library. Hageman J, Kampinga HH. Cell Stress Chaperones. 2009 Jan;14(1):1-21. doi: 10.1007/s12192-008-0060-2. Epub 2008 Aug 7. PubMed 18686016.
Backbone
  Vector backbone: pcDNA5/FRT/TO
  Backbone manufacturer: Invitrogen
  Backbone size w/o insert (bp): 5137
  Vector type: Mammalian Expression
  Selectable markers: Hygromycin
Growth in bacteria
  Bacterial resistance: Ampicillin, 100 μg/mL
  Growth temperature: 37°C
  Growth strain: DH5alpha
  Copy number: High Copy
Gene/Insert
  Gene/Insert name: HSPA14 (alt name: HSP70-4, HSP70L1, MGC131990)
  Species: H. sapiens (human)
  Insert size (bp): 1529
  Entrez Gene: HSPA14 (a.k.a. HSP70-4, HSP70L1, MGC131990)
  Cloning method: Restriction Enzyme; 5′ cloning site BamHI (not destroyed); 3′ cloning site NotI (not destroyed)
  Sequencing primers: 5′ LNCX; 3′ BGH-rev
Terms and licenses: Academic/Nonprofit Terms; Industry Terms: Not Available to Industry
Depositor comments: Part of the HSP70 gene family Disclaimer: For cloning the various HSP genes, the Stratagene reference RNA for cDNA synthesis was used and genes were amplified from this mixture that originates from 10 different cell lines from different somatic origin and ultimately coming from 10 different individuals. This strategy was used to maximize the chance for the presence of individual HSP transcripts. Users must be aware that this mixture thus represents 20 complete haploid genomes, meaning that for each individual gene there might be polymorphisms that could potentially have functional consequences. The library was sequence verified only for the presence of the correct gene.
How to cite: pcDNA5/FRT/TO HSPA14 was a gift from Harm Kampinga (Addgene plasmid # 19461 ; http://n2t.net/addgene:19461 ; RRID:Addgene_19461)
