[The description below was written by a language model from this plasmid's Addgene catalogue record and pLannotate feature annotations shown in this document.]
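Description:
pcDNA5/FRT/TO HSPA14 is a mammalian expression plasmid built on the Invitrogen pcDNA5/FRT/TO backbone and carrying the human HSPA14 coding sequence (also called HSP70L1 or HSP70-4), a member of the HSP70 chaperone family annotated as a component of the ribosome-associated complex that acts on nascent polypeptides. The roughly 1.5 kb open reading frame was inserted between BamHI and NotI sites, both retained, giving a construct of about 6.6 kb. No epitope tag or reporter is annotated. In bacteria the plasmid replicates from a high-copy ColE1/pUC-type origin and is selected with ampicillin through the bla gene and its own promoter.

Expression is driven by the CMV immediate-early enhancer and promoter. Immediately downstream lie two short elements that the automated annotation labels as PLtetO-1 fragments; these correspond to tet operator sites, so transcription is repressed in cells expressing the Tet repressor and induced by tetracycline or doxycycline. The transcript terminates at the bGH polyadenylation signal. Downstream sits an FRT site directly followed by a hygromycin resistance coding sequence and an SV40 poly(A) signal, with only a small SV40 promoter fragment annotated nearby. In this backbone design the hygromycin gene becomes functional only after FLP-mediated recombination into a genomic FRT site that supplies the missing promoter and start codon, allowing selection of isogenic, single-copy stable lines; transient transfection is also possible. Several other short hits (f1 ori, ble, lacI fragments) appear to be backbone remnants.

The plasmid belongs to a human HSPH/HSPA/DNAJ expression library. The depositor notes that inserts were amplified from pooled reference RNA from ten cell lines, so polymorphisms with possible functional consequences may be present, and clones were verified only for gene identity.
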