Features (pLannotate 1.2.2; 21 found; start..end, strand, type, name):
     28..80      -  misc_feature   bom (fragment): basis of mobility region from pBR322
    235..614     +  enhancer       CMV enhancer: human cytomegalovirus immediate early enhancer
    615..818     +  promoter       CMV promoter: human cytomegalovirus (CMV) immediate early promoter
    820..839     +  promoter       PLtetO-1 promoter (fragment): modified phage lambda PL promoter with tet operator sites (Lutz and Bujard, 1997)
    841..860     +  promoter       PLtetO-1 promoter (fragment): modified phage lambda PL promoter with tet operator sites (Lutz and Bujard, 1997)
    868..901     +  promoter       TRE3GV promoter (fragment): 3rd-generation Tet-responsive promoter that can be activated by binding of Tet-On® 3G, optimized for retroviral and lentiviral vectors
   1005..2531    +  CDS            HSPA14: HSP7E_HUMAN - Also known as HSP60, HSP70L1. Experimental evidence at protein level: Swiss-Prot protein existence level 1. Component of the ribosome-associated complex (RAC), a complex involved in folding or maintaining nascent polypeptides in a folding- competent state. In the RAC complex, binds to the nascent polypeptide chain, while DNAJC2 stimulates its ATPase activity. From Homo sapiens (Human).
   2585..2809    +  polyA_signal   bGH poly(A) signal: bovine growth hormone polyadenylation signal
   2813..2834    +  promoter       SV40 promoter (fragment): SV40 enhancer and early promoter
   2855..3088    +  rep_origin     f1 ori (fragment) (sequence partly withheld): f1 bacteriophage origin of replication; arrow indicates direction of (+) strand synthesis
   3093..3140    +  protein_bind   FRT: FLP-mediated recombination occurs in the 8-bp core sequence TCTAGAAA (Turan and Bode, 2011). FLP recombinase from the Saccharomyces cerevisiae 2μ plasmid
   3148..4170    +  CDS            HygR: aminoglycoside phosphotransferase from E. coli; aph(4)-Ia; confers resistance to hygromycin
   4180..4305    +  CDS            ble (fragment): BLE_KLEPN - Experimental evidence at protein level: Swiss-Prot protein existence level 1. Binding protein with a strong affinity to the bleomycin family of antibiotics. Binds to CL990; an antimitotic-antibiotic compound. From Klebsiella pneumoniae.
   4300..4421    +  polyA_signal   SV40 poly(A) signal: SV40 polyadenylation signal
   4494..4510    -  protein_bind   lac operator: The lac repressor binds to the lac operator to inhibit transcription in E. coli. This inhibition can be relieved by adding lactose or isopropyl-β-D-thiogalactopyranoside (IPTG). lac repressor encoded by lacI
   4518..4548    -  promoter       lac promoter: promoter for the E. coli lac operon
   4563..4584    -  protein_bind   CAP binding site: CAP binding activates transcription in the presence of cAMP. E. coli catabolite activator protein
   4597..4689    -  CDS            lacI (fragment): lac repressor; lacI; The lac repressor binds to the lac operator to inhibit transcription in E. coli. This inhibition can be relieved by adding lactose or isopropyl-β-D-thiogalactopyranoside (IPTG).
   4872..5460    -  rep_origin     ori: high-copy-number ColE1/pMB1/pBR322/pUC origin of replication
   5631..6491    -  CDS            AmpR: β-lactamase; bla; confers resistance to ampicillin, carbenicillin, and related antibiotics
   6492..6596    -  promoter       AmpR promoter: bla
>Addgene plasmid #19461 | pcDNA5/FRT/TO HSPA14 | depositor full sequence | sequence record 9097 | Author sequence
GACGGATCGGGAGATCTCCCGATCCCCTATGGTGCACTCTCAGTACAATCTGCTCTGATGCCGCATAGTT
AAGCCAGTATCTGCTCCCTGCTTGTGTGTTGGAGGTCGCTGAGTAGTGCGCGAGCAAAATTTAAGCTACA
ACAAGGCAAGGCTTGACCGACAATTGCATGAAGAATCTGCTTAGGGTTAGGCGTTTTGCGCTGCTTCGCG
ATGTACGGGCCAGATATACGCGTTGACATTGATTATTGACTAGTTATTAATAGTAATCAATTACGGGGTC
ATTAGTTCATAGCCCATATATGGAGTTCCGCGTTACATAACTTACGGTAAATGGCCCGCCTGGCTGACCG
CCCAACGACCCCCGCCCATTGACGTCAATAATGACGTATGTTCCCATAGTAACGCCAATAGGGACTTTCC
ATTGACGTCAATGGGTGGAGTATTTACGGTAAACTGCCCACTTGGCAGTACATCAAGTGTATCATATGCC
AAGTACGCCCCCTATTGACGTCAATGACGGTAAATGGCCCGCCTGGCATTATGCCCAGTACATGACCTTA
TGGGACTTTCCTACTTGGCAGTACATCTACGTATTAGTCATCGCTATTACCATGGTGATGCGGTTTTGGC
AGTACATCAATGGGCGTGGATAGCGGTTTGACTCACGGGGATTTCCAAGTCTCCACCCCATTGACGTCAA
TGGGAGTTTGTTTTGGCACCAAAATCAACGGGACTTTCCAAAATGTCGTAACAACTCCGCCCCATTGACG
CAAATGGGCGGTAGGCGTGTACGGTGGGAGGTCTATATAAGCAGAGCTCTCCCTATCAGTGATAGAGATC
TCCCTATCAGTGATAGAGATCGTCGACGAGCTCGTTTAGTGAACCGTCAGATCGCCTGGAGACGCCATCC
ACGCTGTTTTGACCTCCATAGAAGACACCGGGACCGATCCAGCCTCCGGACTCTAGCGTTTAAACTTAAG
CTTGGTACCGAGCTCGGATCCACCATGGCGGCCATCGGAGTTCACCTGGGCTGCACCTCAGCCTGTGTGG
CCGTCTATAAGGATGGCCGGGCTGGTGTGGTTGCAAATGATGCCGGTGACCGAGTTACTCCAGCTGTTGT
TGCTTACTCAGAAAATGAAGAGATTGTTGGATTGGCAGCAAAACAAAGTAGAATAAGAAATATTTCAAAT
ACAGTAATGAAAGTAAAGCAGATCCTGGGCAGAAGCTCCAGTGATCCACAAGCTCAGAAATACATCGCGG
AAAGTAAATGTTTAGTCATTGAAAAAAATGGGAAATTACGATATGAAATAGATACTGGAGAAGAAACAAA
ATTTGTTAACCCAGAAGATGTTGCCAGACTGATATTTAGTAAAATGAAAGAAACGGCACATTCTGTATTG
GGCTCAGATGCAAATGATGTAGTTATTACTGTCCCGTTTGATTTTGGAGAAAAGCAAAAAAATGCCCTTG
GAGAAGCAGCTAGAGCTGCTGGATTTAATGTTTTGCGATTAATTCACGAACCGTCTGCAGCTCTTCTTGC
TTATGGAATTGGACAAGACTCCCCTACTGGAAAAAGCAATATTTTGGTGTTTAAGCTTGGAGGAACATCC
TTATCTCTCAGCGTCATGGAAGTTAACAGTGGAATATATCGGGTTCTTTCAACAAACACTGATGATAACA
TCGGTGGTGCACATTTCACAGAAACCTTAGCACAGTATCTAGCTTCTGAGTTCCAAAGATCCTTCAAACA
TGATGTGAGAGGAAATGCGCGAGCCATGATGAAATTAACGAACAGTGCTGAAGTAGCGAAACATTCTTTG
TCAACCTTGGGAAGTGCCAACTGTTTTCCTGACTCATTATATGAAGGGCAAGATTTTGATTGCAATGTGT
CCAGAGCAAGATTTGAACTTCTTTGTTCTCCACTTTTTAATAAGTGTTTAGAAGCAATCAGAGGACTCTT
AGATCAAAATGGATTTACAGCAGATGATATCAACAAGGTTGTCCTTTGTGGAGGGTCTTCTCGAATCCCA
AAGCTACAGCAACTGATTAAAGATCTTTTCCCAGCTGTTGAGCTTCTCAATTCTATCCCTCCTGATGAAG
TGATCCCTATTGGTGCAGCTATAGAAGCAGGAATTCTTATTGGGAAAGAAAACCTGTTGGTGGAAGACTC
TCTTATGATAGAGTGTTCAGCCAGAGATATTTTAGTTAAGGGTGTGGACGAATCAGGAGCCAGTAGATTC
ACAGTGCTGTTTCCATCAGGGACTCCTTTGCCAGCTCGAAGACAACACACATTGCAAGCCCCTGGAAGCA
TATCTTCAGTGTGCCTTGAACTCTATGAGTCTGATGGGAAGAACTCTGCCAAAGAGGAAACCAAGTTTGC
ACAGGTTGTACTCCAGGATTTAGATAAAAAAGAAAATGGATTACGTGATATATTAGCTGTTCTTACTATG
AAAAGGGATGGATCTTTACATGTGACATGCACAGATCAAGAAACTGGAAAATGTGAAGCAATCTCTATTG
AGATAGCATCTTAGGCGGCCGCTCGAGTCTAGAGGGCCCGTTTAAACCCGCTGATCAGCCTCGACTGTGC
CTTCTAGTTGCCAGCCATCTGTTGTTTGCCCCTCCCCCGTGCCTTCCTTGACCCTGGAAGGTGCCACTCC
CACTGTCCTTTCCTAATAAAATGAGGAAATTGCATCGCATTGTCTGAGTAGGTGTCATTCTATTCTGGGG
GGTGGGGTGGGGCAGGACAGCAAGGGGGAGGATTGGGAAGACAATAGCAGGCATGCTGGGGATGCGGTGG
GCTCTATGGCTTCTGAGGCGGAAAGAACCAGCTGGGGCTCTAGGGGGTATCCCC
[124 nt withheld, positions 2855-2978]
C
[91 nt withheld, positions 2980-3070]
AGGGTGATGGTTCACGTACCTAGAAGTTCCTATTCCGAAGTTCCTATTCTCTAGAAAGTATAGGAACTTC
CTTGGCCAAAAAGCCTGAACTCACCGCGACGTCTGTCGAGAAGTTTCTGATCGAAAAGTTCGACAGCGTC
TCCGACCTGATGCAGCTCTCGGAGGGCGAAGAATCTCGTGCTTTCAGCTTCGATGTAGGAGGGCGTGGAT
ATGTCCTGCGGGTAAATAGCTGCGCCGATGGTTTCTACAAAGATCGTTATGTTTATCGGCACTTTGCATC
GGCCGCGCTCCCGATTCCGGAAGTGCTTGACATTGGGGAATTCAGCGAGAGCCTGACCTATTGCATCTCC
CGCCGTGCACAGGGTGTCACGTTGCAAGACCTGCCTGAAACCGAACTGCCCGCTGTTCTGCAGCCGGTCG
CGGAGGCCATGGATGCGATCGCTGCGGCCGATCTTAGCCAGACGAGCGGGTTCGGCCCATTCGGACCGCA
AGGAATCGGTCAATACACTACATGGCGTGATTTCATATGCGCGATTGCTGATCCCCATGTGTATCACTGG
CAAACTGTGATGGACGACACCGTCAGTGCGTCCGTCGCGCAGGCTCTCGATGAGCTGATGCTTTGGGCCG
AGGACTGCCCCGAAGTCCGGCACCTCGTGCACGCGGATTTCGGCTCCAACAATGTCCTGACGGACAATGG
CCGCATAACAGCGGTCATTGACTGGAGCGAGGCGATGTTCGGGGATTCCCAATACGAGGTCGCCAACATC
TTCTTCTGGAGGCCGTGGTTGGCTTGTATGGAGCAGCAGACGCGCTACTTCGAGCGGAGGCATCCGGAGC
TTGCAGGATCGCCGCGGCTCCGGGCGTATATGCTCCGCATTGGTCTTGACCAACTCTATCAGAGCTTGGT
TGACGGCAATTTCGATGATGCAGCTTGGGCGCAGGGTCGATGCGACGCAATCGTCCGATCCGGAGCCGGG
ACTGTCGGGCGTACACAAATCGCCCGCAGAAGCGCGGCCGTCTGGACCGATGGCTGTGTAGAAGTACTCG
CCGATAGTGGAAACCGACGCCCCAGCACTCGTCCGAGGGCAAAGGAATAGCACGTACTACGAGATTTCGA
TTCCACCGCCGCCTTCTATGAAAGGTTGGGCTTCGGAATCGTTTTCCGGGACGCCGGCTGGATGATCCTC
CAGCGCGGGGATCTCATGCTGGAGTTCTTCGCCCACCCCAACTTGTTTATTGCAGCTTATAATGGTTACA
AATAAAGCAATAGCATCACAAATTTCACAAATAAAGCATTTTTTTCACTGCATTCTAGTTGTGGTTTGTC
CAAACTCATCAATGTATCTTATCATGTCTGTATACCGTCGACCTCTAGCTAGAGCTTGGCGTAATCATGG
TCATAGCTGTTTCCTGTGTGAAATTGTTATCCGCTCACAATTCCACACAACATACGAGCCGGAAGCATAA
AGTGTAAAGCCTGGGGTGCCTAATGAGTGAGCTAACTCACATTAATTGCGTTGCGCTCACTGCCCGCTTT
CCAGTCGGGAAACCTGTCGTGCCAGCTGCATTAATGAATCGGCCAACGCGCGGGGAGAGGCGGTTTGCGT
ATTGGGCGCTCTTCCGCTTCCTCGCTCACTGACTCGCTGCGCTCGGTCGTTCGGCTGCGGCGAGCGGTAT
CAGCTCACTCAAAGGCGGTAATACGGTTATCCACAGAATCAGGGGATAACGCAGGAAAGAACATGTGAGC
AAAAGGCCAGCAAAAGGCCAGGAACCGTAAAAAGGCCGCGTTGCTGGCGTTTTTCCATAGGCTCCGCCCC
CCTGACGAGCATCACAAAAATCGACGCTCAAGTCAGAGGTGGCGAAACCCGACAGGACTATAAAGATACC
AGGCGTTTCCCCCTGGAAGCTCCCTCGTGCGCTCTCCTGTTCCGACCCTGCCGCTTACCGGATACCTGTC
CGCCTTTCTCCCTTCGGGAAGCGTGGCGCTTTCTCATAGCTCACGCTGTAGGTATCTCAGTTCGGTGTAG
GTCGTTCGCTCCAAGCTGGGCTGTGTGCACGAACCCCCCGTTCAGCCCGACCGCTGCGCCTTATCCGGTA
ACTATCGTCTTGAGTCCAACCCGGTAAGACACGACTTATCGCCACTGGCAGCAGCCACTGGTAACAGGAT
TAGCAGAGCGAGGTATGTAGGCGGTGCTACAGAGTTCTTGAAGTGGTGGCCTAACTACGGCTACACTAGA
AGAACAGTATTTGGTATCTGCGCTCTGCTGAAGCCAGTTACCTTCGGAAAAAGAGTTGGTAGCTCTTGAT
CCGGCAAACAAACCACCGCTGGTAGCGGTGGTTTTTTTGTTTGCAAGCAGCAGATTACGCGCAGAAAAAA
AGGATCTCAAGAAGATCCTTTGATCTTTTCTACGGGGTCTGACGCTCAGTGGAACGAAAACTCACGTTAA
GGGATTTTGGTCATGAGATTATCAAAAAGGATCTTCACCTAGATCCTTTTAAATTAAAAATGAAGTTTTA
AATCAATCTAAAGTATATATGAGTAAACTTGGTCTGACAGTTACCAATGCTTAATCAGTGAGGCACCTAT
CTCAGCGATCTGTCTATTTCGTTCATCCATAGTTGCCTGACTCCCCGTCGTGTAGATAACTACGATACGG
GAGGGCTTACCATCTGGCCCCAGTGCTGCAATGATACCGCGAGACCCACGCTCACCGGCTCCAGATTTAT
CAGCAATAAACCAGCCAGCCGGAAGGGCCGAGCGCAGAAGTGGTCCTGCAACTTTATCCGCCTCCATCCA
GTCTATTAATTGTTGCCGGGAAGCTAGAGTAAGTAGTTCGCCAGTTAATAGTTTGCGCAACGTTGTTGCC
ATTGCTACAGGCATCGTGGTGTCACGCTCGTCGTTTGGTATGGCTTCATTCAGCTCCGGTTCCCAACGAT
CAAGGCGAGTTACATGATCCCCCATGTTGTGCAAAAAAGCGGTTAGCTCCTTCGGTCCTCCGATCGTTGT
CAGAAGTAAGTTGGCCGCAGTGTTATCACTCATGGTTATGGCAGCACTGCATAATTCTCTTACTGTCATG
CCATCCGTAAGATGCTTTTCTGTGACTGGTGAGTACTCAACCAAGTCATTCTGAGAATAGTGTATGCGGC
GACCGAGTTGCTCTTGCCCGGCGTCAATACGGGATAATACCGCGCCACATAGCAGAACTTTAAAAGTGCT
CATCATTGGAAAACGTTCTTCGGGGCGAAAACTCTCAAGGATCTTACCGCTGTTGAGATCCAGTTCGATG
TAACCCACTCGTGCACCCAACTGATCTTCAGCATCTTTTACTTTCACCAGCGTTTCTGGGTGAGCAAAAA
CAGGAAGGCAAAATGCCGCAAAAAAGGGAATAAGGGCGACACGGAAATGTTGAATACTCATACTCTTCCT
TTTTCAATATTATTGAAGCATTTATCAGGGTTATTGTCTCATGAGCGGATACATATTTGAATGTATTTAG
AAAAATAAACAAATAGGGGTTCCGCGCACATTTCCCCGAAAAGTGCCACCTGACGTC
