>Addgene plasmid #19461 | pcDNA5/FRT/TO HSPA14 | addgene partial sequence | sequence record 25238 | 19461 with LNCX
CTGTTTTGNCCTCCATAGAAGACACCGGGACCGATCCAGCCTCCGGACTCTAGCGTTTAAACTTAAGCTT
GGTACCGAGCTCGGATCCACCATGGCGGCCATCGGAGTTCACCTGGGCTGCACCTCAGCCTGTGTGGCCG
TCTATAAGGATGGCCGGGCTGGTGTGGTTGCAAATGATGCCGGTGACCGAGTTACTCCAGCTGTTGTTGC
TTACTCAGAAAATGAAGAGATTGTTGGATTGGCAGCAAAACAAAGTAGAATAAGAAATATTTCAAATACA
GTAATGAAAGTAAAGCAGATCCTGGGCAGAAGCTCCAGTGATCCACAAGCTCAGAAATACATCGCGGAAA
GTAAATGTTTAGTCATTGAAAAAAATGGGAAATTACGATATGAAATAGATACTGGAGAAGAAACAAAATT
TGTTAACCCAGAAGATGTTGCCAGACTGATATTTAGTAAAATGAAAGAAACGGCACATTCTGTATTGGGC
TCAGATGCAAATGATGTAGTTATTACTGTCCCGTTTGATTTTGGAGAAAAGCAAAAAAATGCTCTTGGAG
AAGCAGCTAGAGCTGCTGGATTTAATGTTTTGCGATTAATTCACGAACCGTCTGNCAGCTCNNNNNNCTN
NNTGGAATTGGACAGGACTCCCCTACTGGNAAAAAGCAATNTT
